Addgene plasmid #132100: pDONR221_SLC34A1
Purpose: Gateway entry clone with codon-optimized ORF sequence for subcloning into custom expression vectors
Depositing lab: RESOLUTE Consortium & Giulio Superti-Furga. Depositing organization: CeMM Research Center for Molecular Medicine. Publication: The RESOLUTE consortium: unlocking SLC transporters for drug discovery. Superti-Furga G, Lackner D, Wiedmer T, Ingles-Prieto A, Barbosa B, Girardi E, Goldmann U, Gurtl B, Klavins K, Klimek C, Lindinger S, Lineiro-Retes E, Muller AC, Onstein S, Redinger G, Reil D, Sedlyarov V, Wolf G, Crawford M, Everley R, ... Steppan CM. Nat Rev Drug Discov. 2020 Jul;19(7):429-430. doi: 10.1038/d41573-020-00056-6. PubMed 32265506.
Backbone
  Vector backbone: pDONR221
  Backbone manufacturer: Thermo Fisher Scientific
  Backbone size w/o insert (bp): 2550
  Vector type: Mammalian Expression
Growth in bacteria
  Bacterial resistance: Kanamycin, 50 μg/mL
  Growth temperature: 37°C
  Growth strain: Stbl3
  Copy number: High Copy
Gene/Insert
  Gene/Insert name: SLC34A1 (alt name: NAPI-3, NPTIIa, SLC11, NPT2, SLC17A2)
  Species: H. sapiens (human)
  Insert size (bp): 1917
  Entrez Gene: SLC34A1 (a.k.a. FRTS2, NAPI-3, NPHLOP1, NPT2, NPTIIa, SLC11, SLC17A2)
  Cloning method: Gateway Cloning
  Sequencing primers: 5′ M13-fwd; 3′ M13-rev
Terms and licenses: Academic/Nonprofit Terms; Industry Terms
Depositor comments: For more information on the full Resolute plasmid collection, please see www.addgene.org/depositor-collections/re-solute/. Please provide your feedback on this plasmid to the RESOLUTE consortium by filling out their RESOLUTE repository feedback form: https://forms.office.com/Pages/ResponsePage.aspx?id=0e05yklzmkS7rjFGQL4N7z4feCLQvEJAmVcOCM_u885UN1JJRko0Ukg4TVQwNTZLOUxPQVJWT1NHUCQlQCN0PWcu
How to cite: pDONR221_SLC34A1 was a gift from RESOLUTE Consortium & Giulio Superti-Furga (Addgene plasmid # 132100 ; http://n2t.net/addgene:132100 ; RRID:Addgene_132100)
