[The description below was written by a language model from this plasmid's Addgene catalogue record and pLannotate feature annotations shown in this document.]
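Description:
pDONR221_SLC34A1 is a Gateway entry clone built on the pDONR221 backbone (Thermo Fisher Scientific) and carrying a codon-optimized open reading frame for human SLC34A1, the gene also known as NPT2, NPTIIa or NAPI-3, which encodes a member of the solute carrier (SLC) transporter superfamily. The sequenced plasmid is 4,467 nt. It replicates in E. coli from a high-copy ColE1/pUC-type origin and is selected with kanamycin through an aminoglycoside phosphotransferase (KanR) cassette. Although the catalogue lists the vector type as mammalian expression, the feature table shows no eukaryotic promoter or polyadenylation signal, so the plasmid is a shuttle for the ORF rather than an expression construct in its own right.

The 1,917 bp SLC34A1 coding sequence sits between attL1 and attL2, the recombination sites used in the Gateway LR reaction. LR Clonase transfers the ORF directionally from these sites into any attR-containing destination vector, which then supplies the promoter, tags and selection markers needed for expression. Upstream of attL1 lie the rrnB T1 and T2 transcription terminators, which shield the insert from read-through transcription from the backbone in bacteria. A T7 promoter lies just beyond attL2 and points back towards the insert. Short lacI and lacZα fragments are annotated as backbone remnants, and M13 forward and reverse primer sites allow the insert to be sequence-verified. No epitope tags or reporters are annotated, and the record does not say whether the ORF retains a stop codon. The plasmid belongs to a consortium collection of SLC transporter clones intended for subcloning into custom expression vectors for transporter research and drug discovery.
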