Features (pLannotate 1.2.2; 10 found; start..end, strand, type, name):
    121..213     +  CDS            lacI (fragment): lac repressor; lacI; The lac repressor binds to the lac operator to inhibit transcription in E. coli. This inhibition can be relieved by adding lactose or isopropyl-β-D-thiogalactopyranoside (IPTG).
    268..295     -  terminator     rrnB T2 terminator: transcription terminator T2 from the E. coli rrnB gene
    427..470     +  terminator     rrnB T1 terminator: Escherichia coli rrnB; transcription terminator T1 from the E. coli rrnB gene
    517..553     -  CDS            lacZα (fragment): LacZα fragment of β-galactosidase; lacZ fragment
    569..668     +  protein_bind   attL1: mutant version of attL; recombination site for the Gateway® LR reaction LR Clonase™
    674..2590    +  CDS            SLC34A1: NPT2A_HUMAN - Also known as NPT2 From Homo sapiens (Human).
   2592..2691    -  protein_bind   attL2: mutant version of attL; recombination site for the Gateway® LR reaction LR Clonase™
   2709..2727    -  promoter       T7 promoter: promoter for bacteriophage T7 RNA polymerase
   2861..3670    +  CDS            KanR: aminoglycoside phosphotransferase; aph(3')-Ia; confers resistance to kanamycin in bacteria or G418 (Geneticin®) in eukaryotes
   3817..4405    +  rep_origin     ori: high-copy-number ColE1/pMB1/pBR322/pUC origin of replication
>Addgene plasmid #132100 | pDONR221_SLC34A1 | addgene full sequence | sequence record 263865 | Addgene NGS Result
CTTTCCTGCGTTATCCCCTGATTCTGTGGATAACCGTATTACCGCCTTTGAGTGAGCTGATACCGCTCGC
CGCAGCCGAACGACCGAGCGCAGCGAGTCAGTGAGCGAGGAAGCGGAAGAGCGCCCAATACGCAAACCGC
CTCTCCCCGCGCGTTGGCCGATTCATTAATGCAGCTGGCACGACAGGTTTCCCGACTGGAAAGCGGGCAG
TGAGCGCAACGCAATTAATACGCGTACCGCTAGCCAGGAAGAGTTTGTAGAAACGCAAAAAGGCCATCCG
TCAGGATGGCCTTCTGCTTAGTTTGATGCCTGGCAGTTTATGGCGGGCGTCCTGCCCGCCACCCTCCGGG
CCGTTGCTTCACAACGTTCAAATCCGCTCCCGGCGGATTTGTCCTACTCAGGAGAGCGTTCACCGACAAA
CAACAGATAAAACGAAAGGCCCAGTCTTCCGACTGAGCCTTTCGTTTTATTTGATGCCTGGCAGTTCCCT
ACTCTCGCGTTAACGCTAGCATGGATGTTTTCCCAGTCACGACGTTGTAAAACGACGGCCAGTCTTAAGC
TCGGGCCCCAAATAATGATTTTATTTTGACTGATAGTGACCTGTTCGTTGCAACACATTGATGAGCAATG
CTTTTTTATAATGCCAACTTTGTACAAAAAAGCAGGCTCCACCATGCTGAGCTACGGAGAGAGGCTGGGA
TCCCCAGCCGTGTCTCCCCTGCCTGTGCGGGGAGGACACGTGATGAGAGGAACCGCCTTTGCCTACGTGC
CATCCCCACAGGTGCTGCACAGGATCCCAGGCACAAGCGCCTATGCATTCCCATCCCTGGGACCAGTGGC
CCTGGCAGAGCACACCTGCCCTTGTGGAGAGGTGCTGGAGAGGCACGAGCCTCTGCCAGCAAAGCTGGCC
CTGGAGGAGGAGCAGAAGCCCGAGAGCAGGCTGGTGCCTAAGCTGAGGCAGGCAGGAGCAATGCTGCTGA
AGGTGCCTCTGATGCTGACCTTTCTGTATCTGTTCGTGTGCTCCCTGGACATGCTGAGCTCCGCCTTTCA
GCTGGCAGGAGGCAAGGTGGCAGGCGACATCTTCAAGGATAACGCCATCCTGTCTAATCCTGTGGCAGGA
CTGGTGGTGGGAATCCTGGTGACAGTGCTGGTGCAGTCTAGCTCCACCTCCACATCTATCATCGTGTCCA
TGGTGTCTAGCGGCCTGCTGGAGGTGTCCTCTGCCATCCCAATCATCATGGGCTCTAACATCGGCACCAG
CGTGACCAATACAATCGTGGCCCTGATGCAGGCAGGCGACAGGACCGATTTTCGGAGAGCCTTCGCCGGA
GCAACAGTGCACGATTGTTTCAATTGGCTGTCTGTGCTGGTGCTGCTGCCACTGGAGGCAGCAACCGGAT
ACCTGCACCACATCACAAGGCTGGTGGTGGCCAGCTTTAACATCCACGGAGGAAGGGACGCACCAGATCT
GCTGAAGATCATCACCGAGCCTTTCACAAAGCTGATCATCCAGCTGGACGAGAGCGTGATCACCTCCATC
GCCACAGGCGATGAGTCCCTGAGGAATCACTCTCTGATCCAGATCTGGTGCCACCCAGACAGCCTGCAGG
CACCCACCAGCATGTCCAGGGCAGAGGCAAACAGCTCCCAGACCCTGGGCAATGCCACAATGGAGAAGTG
TAACCACATCTTTGTGGACACAGGCCTGCCTGATCTGGCAGTGGGACTGATCCTGCTGGCAGGATCTCTG
GTGCTGCTGTGCACCTGTCTGATCCTGCTGGTGAAGATGCTGAATAGCCTGCTGAAGGGCCAGGTGGCCA
AAGTGATCCAGAAAGTGATCAACACAGATTTTCCCGCCCCTTTCACCTGGGTGACAGGCTACTTCGCCAT
GGTGGTGGGCGCCAGCATGACCTTTGTGGTGCAGTCTAGCTCCGTGTTCACCTCCGCCATCACACCACTG
ATCGGACTGGGCGTGATCTCCATCGAGAGGGCATATCCACTGACCCTGGGATCTAATATCGGCACCACAA
CCACAGCAATCCTGGCCGCCCTGGCAAGCCCAAGAGAGAAGCTGTCTAGCGCCTTTCAGATCGCCCTGTG
CCACTTCTTTTTCAACATCTCCGGCATCCTGCTGTGGTATCCAGTGCCCTGTACCAGGCTGCCAATCAGG
ATGGCAAAGGCCCTGGGCAAGAGGACAGCCAAGTACCGCTGGTTCGCCGTGCTGTATCTGCTGGTGTGCT
TTCTGCTGCTGCCTTCTCTGGTGTTCGGCATCAGCATGGCAGGATGGCAGGTCATGGTGGGAGTGGGCAC
ACCATTTGGCGCCCTGCTGGCCTTCGTGGTGCTGATCAATGTGCTGCAGTCTCGGAGCCCTGGACACCTG
CCAAAGTGGCTGCAGACCTGGGACTTTCTGCCTCGGTGGATGCACTCCCTGAAGCCACTGGATCACCTGA
TCACCAGAGCCACACTGTGCTGTGCAAGGCCTGAGCCAAGATCCCCACCTCTGCCACCCAGAGTGTTCCT
GGAGGAGCTGCCTCCAGCAACCCCATCTCCTAGGCTGGCCCTGCCAGCACACCACAACGCAACAAGACTG
GACCCAGCTTTCTTGTACAAAGTTGGCATTATAAGAAAGCATTGCTTATCAATTTGTTGCAACGAACAGG
TCACTATCAGTCAAAATAAAATCATTATTTGCCATCCAGCTGATATCCCCTATAGTGAGTCGTATTACAT
GGTCATAGCTGTTTCCTGGCAGCTCTGGCCCGTGTCTCAAAATCTCTGATGTTACATTGCACAAGATAAA
AATATATCATCATGAACAATAAAACTGTCTGCTTACATAAACAGTAATACAAGGGGTGTTATGAGCCATA
TTCAACGGGAAACGTCGAGGCCGCGATTAAATTCCAACATGGATGCTGATTTATATGGGTATAAATGGGC
TCGCGATAATGTCGGGCAATCAGGTGCGACAATCTATCGCTTGTATGGGAAGCCCGATGCGCCAGAGTTG
TTTCTGAAACATGGCAAAGGTAGCGTTGCCAATGATGTTACAGATGAGATGGTCAGACTAAACTGGCTGA
CGGAATTTATGCCTCTTCCGACCATCAAGCATTTTATCCGTACTCCTGATGATGCATGGTTACTCACCAC
TGCGATCCCCGGAAAAACAGCATTCCAGGTATTAGAAGAATATCCTGATTCAGGTGAAAATATTGTTGAT
GCGCTGGCAGTGTTCCTGCGCCGGTTGCATTCGATTCCTGTTTGTAATTGTCCTTTTAACAGCGATCGCG
TATTTCGTCTCGCTCAGGCGCAATCACGAATGAATAACGGTTTGGTTGATGCGAGTGATTTTGATGACGA
GCGTAATGGCTGGCCTGTTGAACAAGTCTGGAAAGAAATGCATAAACTTTTGCCATTCTCACCGGATTCA
GTCGTCACTCATGGTGATTTCTCACTTGATAACCTTATTTTTGACGAGGGGAAATTAATAGGTTGTATTG
ATGTTGGACGAGTCGGAATCGCAGACCGATACCAGGATCTTGCCATCCTATGGAACTGCCTCGGTGAGTT
TTCTCCTTCATTACAGAAACGGCTTTTTCAAAAATATGGTATTGATAATCCTGATATGAATAAATTGCAG
TTTCATTTGATGCTCGATGAGTTTTTCTAATCAGAATTGGTTAATTGGTTGTAACACTGGCAGAGCATTA
CGCTGACTTGACGGGACGGCGCAAGCTCATGACCAAAATCCCTTAACGTGAGTTACGCGTCGTTCCACTG
AGCGTCAGACCCCGTAGAAAAGATCAAAGGATCTTCTTGAGATCCTTTTTTTCTGCGCGTAATCTGCTGC
TTGCAAACAAAAAAACCACCGCTACCAGCGGTGGTTTGTTTGCCGGATCAAGAGCTACCAACTCTTTTTC
CGAAGGTAACTGGCTTCAGCAGAGCGCAGATACCAAATACTGTTCTTCTAGTGTAGCCGTAGTTAGGCCA
CCACTTCAAGAACTCTGTAGCACCGCCTACATACCTCGCTCTGCTAATCCTGTTACCAGTGGCTGCTGCC
AGTGGCGATAAGTCGTGTCTTACCGGGTTGGACTCAAGACGATAGTTACCGGATAAGGCGCAGCGGTCGG
GCTGAACGGGGGGTTCGTGCACACAGCCCAGCTTGGAGCGAACGACCTACACCGAACTGAGATACCTACA
GCGTGAGCTATGAGAAAGCGCCACGCTTCCCGAAGGGAGAAAGGCGGACAGGTATCCGGTAAGCGGCAGG
GTCGGAACAGGAGAGCGCACGAGGGAGCTTCCAGGGGGAAACGCCTGGTATCTTTATAGTCCTGTCGGGT
TTCGCCACCTCTGACTTGAGCGTCGATTTTTGTGATGCTCGTCAGGGGGGCGGAGCCTATGGAAAAACGC
CAGCAACGCGGCCTTTTTACGGTTCCTGGCCTTTTGCTGGCCTTTTGCTCACATGTT
