>Addgene plasmid #132100 | pDONR221_SLC34A1 | depositor partial sequence | sequence record 253600 | Codon-optimized ORF of SLC34A1
ATGCTGAGCTACGGAGAGAGGCTGGGATCCCCAGCCGTGTCTCCCCTGCCTGTGCGGGGAGGACACGTGA
TGAGAGGAACCGCCTTTGCCTACGTGCCATCCCCACAGGTGCTGCACAGGATCCCAGGCACAAGCGCCTA
TGCATTCCCATCCCTGGGACCAGTGGCCCTGGCAGAGCACACCTGCCCTTGTGGAGAGGTGCTGGAGAGG
CACGAGCCTCTGCCAGCAAAGCTGGCCCTGGAGGAGGAGCAGAAGCCCGAGAGCAGGCTGGTGCCTAAGC
TGAGGCAGGCAGGAGCAATGCTGCTGAAGGTGCCTCTGATGCTGACCTTTCTGTATCTGTTCGTGTGCTC
CCTGGACATGCTGAGCTCCGCCTTTCAGCTGGCAGGAGGCAAGGTGGCAGGCGACATCTTCAAGGATAAC
GCCATCCTGTCTAATCCTGTGGCAGGACTGGTGGTGGGAATCCTGGTGACAGTGCTGGTGCAGTCTAGCT
CCACCTCCACATCTATCATCGTGTCCATGGTGTCTAGCGGCCTGCTGGAGGTGTCCTCTGCCATCCCAAT
CATCATGGGCTCTAACATCGGCACCAGCGTGACCAATACAATCGTGGCCCTGATGCAGGCAGGCGACAGG
ACCGATTTTCGGAGAGCCTTCGCCGGAGCAACAGTGCACGATTGTTTCAATTGGCTGTCTGTGCTGGTGC
TGCTGCCACTGGAGGCAGCAACCGGATACCTGCACCACATCACAAGGCTGGTGGTGGCCAGCTTTAACAT
CCACGGAGGAAGGGACGCACCAGATCTGCTGAAGATCATCACCGAGCCTTTCACAAAGCTGATCATCCAG
CTGGACGAGAGCGTGATCACCTCCATCGCCACAGGCGATGAGTCCCTGAGGAATCACTCTCTGATCCAGA
TCTGGTGCCACCCAGACAGCCTGCAGGCACCCACCAGCATGTCCAGGGCAGAGGCAAACAGCTCCCAGAC
CCTGGGCAATGCCACAATGGAGAAGTGTAACCACATCTTTGTGGACACAGGCCTGCCTGATCTGGCAGTG
GGACTGATCCTGCTGGCAGGATCTCTGGTGCTGCTGTGCACCTGTCTGATCCTGCTGGTGAAGATGCTGA
ATAGCCTGCTGAAGGGCCAGGTGGCCAAAGTGATCCAGAAAGTGATCAACACAGATTTTCCCGCCCCTTT
CACCTGGGTGACAGGCTACTTCGCCATGGTGGTGGGCGCCAGCATGACCTTTGTGGTGCAGTCTAGCTCC
GTGTTCACCTCCGCCATCACACCACTGATCGGACTGGGCGTGATCTCCATCGAGAGGGCATATCCACTGA
CCCTGGGATCTAATATCGGCACCACAACCACAGCAATCCTGGCCGCCCTGGCAAGCCCAAGAGAGAAGCT
GTCTAGCGCCTTTCAGATCGCCCTGTGCCACTTCTTTTTCAACATCTCCGGCATCCTGCTGTGGTATCCA
GTGCCCTGTACCAGGCTGCCAATCAGGATGGCAAAGGCCCTGGGCAAGAGGACAGCCAAGTACCGCTGGT
TCGCCGTGCTGTATCTGCTGGTGTGCTTTCTGCTGCTGCCTTCTCTGGTGTTCGGCATCAGCATGGCAGG
ATGGCAGGTCATGGTGGGAGTGGGCACACCATTTGGCGCCCTGCTGGCCTTCGTGGTGCTGATCAATGTG
CTGCAGTCTCGGAGCCCTGGACACCTGCCAAAGTGGCTGCAGACCTGGGACTTTCTGCCTCGGTGGATGC
ACTCCCTGAAGCCACTGGATCACCTGATCACCAGAGCCACACTGTGCTGTGCAAGGCCTGAGCCAAGATC
CCCACCTCTGCCACCCAGAGTGTTCCTGGAGGAGCTGCCTCCAGCAACCCCATCTCCTAGGCTGGCCCTG
CCAGCACACCACAACGCAACAAGACTG
